Addgene plasmid #162869: pFBP-4_1m.mutant
Purpose: Yeast expression of the mutant #4_1m for the RNA-based sensor of fructose-1,6-bisphosphate #4_1
Depositing lab: Matthias Heinemann. Depositing organization: University of Groningen. Publication: A synthetic RNA-based biosensor for fructose-1,6-bisphosphate that reports glycolytic flux. Ortega AD, Takhaveev V, Vedelaar SR, Long Y, Mestre-Farras N, Incarnato D, Ersoy F, Olsen LF, Mayer G, Heinemann M. Cell Chem Biol. 2021 Apr 22. pii: S2451-9456(21)00161-6. doi: 10.1016/j.chembiol.2021.04.006. PubMed 33915105.
Backbone
  Vector backbone: pCS1748
  Backbone manufacturer: https://doi.org/10.1093/nar/gks636
  Backbone size w/o insert (bp): 8187
  Total vector size (bp): 8289
  Vector type: Yeast Expression
  Selectable markers: URA3
Growth in bacteria
  Bacterial resistance: Ampicillin, 100 μg/mL
  Growth temperature: 37°C
  Growth strain: DH5alpha
  Copy number: Low Copy
Gene/Insert
  Gene/Insert name: 4_1m_RNA-device
  Species: Synthetic; Tobacco ringspot virus
  Insert size (bp): 107
  GenBank ID: 4_1m_RNA-device
  Cloning method: Restriction Enzyme; 5′ cloning site AvrII (not destroyed); 3′ cloning site XhoI (not destroyed)
  Sequencing primers: 5′ -; 3′ CAGGAAACAGCTATGACCATG
Terms and licenses: Academic/Nonprofit Terms; Industry Terms: Not Available to Industry
How to cite: pFBP-4_1m.mutant was a gift from Matthias Heinemann (Addgene plasmid # 162869 ; http://n2t.net/addgene:162869 ; RRID:Addgene_162869)
