[The description below was written by a language model from this plasmid's Addgene catalogue record and pLannotate feature annotations shown in this document.]
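Description:
pFBP-4_1m.mutant is a yeast expression shuttle plasmid built on the pCS1748 backbone, carrying a mutant version (4_1m) of an RNA-based sensor for the glycolytic metabolite fructose-1,6-bisphosphate. In Saccharomyces cerevisiae it is maintained as a low-copy centromeric plasmid through a CEN/ARS element and selected by the URA3 auxotrophic marker, which is also counterselectable with 5-FOA. In E. coli it replicates from a ColE1/pUC-type origin and is selected with ampicillin via AmpR. An f1 origin and remnants of pBluescript-type lac, T7 and T3 elements are also present, along with a non-functional fragment of NeoR/KanR.

The payload is a dual-reporter arrangement. One TEF1 promoter drives mCherry with a CYC1 terminator. A second TEF1 promoter drives yeast-enhanced GFP followed by the ADH1 terminator. The 107 bp synthetic insert, cloned between retained AvrII and XhoI sites, is listed as partly derived from tobacco ringspot virus, the source of a well-known self-cleaving hammerhead ribozyme. The feature table does not annotate the device, but there is an unannotated gap between the yeGFP coding sequence and the ADH1 terminator, which would be consistent with placement in the 3′ untranslated region of the GFP transcript. In designs of this kind, ligand-dependent ribozyme activity alters transcript stability and therefore GFP output, while the constitutive mCherry serves as an internal normalisation control.

The record does not state the nature of the mutation or its intended effect. As a mutant counterpart of sensor 4_1, it is most plausibly a control for experiments that use the biosensor to report glycolytic flux in yeast. The sequenced record is a few bases shorter than the catalogued total size.
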