Features (pLannotate 1.2.2; 25 found; start..end, strand, type, name):
    137..186     +  misc_feature   bom (fragment): basis of mobility region from pBR322
    194..409     +  promoter       URA3 promoter: S. cerevisiae URA3
    410..1213    +  CDS            URA3: orotidine-5'-phosphate decarboxylase, required for uracil biosynthesis; S. cerevisiae URA3; yeast auxotrophic marker, counterselectable with 5-fluoroorotic acid (5-FOA)
   1292..1343    +  misc_feature   bom (fragment): basis of mobility region from pBR322
   1371..1799    -  rep_origin     f1 ori (sequence partly withheld): f1 bacteriophage origin of replication; arrow indicates direction of (+) strand synthesis
   1803..1960    -  CDS            lacZα (fragment): LacZα fragment of β-galactosidase; lacZ fragment
   1963..1981    +  promoter       T7 promoter: promoter for bacteriophage T7 RNA polymerase
   1995..2392    +  promoter       TEF1 promoter: S. cerevisiae TEF1; promoter for EF-1α
   2416..3123    +  CDS            mCherry: mCherry is a basic (constitutively fluorescent) red fluorescent protein published in 2004, derived from Discosoma sp.. It is reported to be a very rapidly-maturing monomer with low acid sensitivity.
   3148..3395    +  terminator     CYC1 terminator: S. cerevisiae CYC1; transcription terminator for CYC1
   3406..3933    -  CDS            NeoR/KanR (fragment): aminoglycoside phosphotransferase from Tn5; aph(3')-II (or nptII); confers resistance to neomycin, kanamycin, and G418 (Geneticin®)
   3960..4356    +  promoter       TEF1 promoter: S. cerevisiae TEF1; promoter for EF-1α
   4362..4397    +  misc_feature   MCS (fragment): pBluescript multiple cloning site
   4416..5132    +  CDS            yeGFP: yeast-enhanced green fluorescent protein codons optimized for translation in S. cerevisiae and C. albicans
   5275..5462    +  terminator     ADH1 terminator: S. cerevisiae ADH1; transcription terminator for the S. cerevisiae alcohol dehydrogenase 1 (ADH1) gene
   5510..5528    -  promoter       T3 promoter: promoter for bacteriophage T3 RNA polymerase
   5573..5589    -  protein_bind   lac operator: The lac repressor binds to the lac operator to inhibit transcription in E. coli. This inhibition can be relieved by adding lactose or isopropyl-β-D-thiogalactopyranoside (IPTG). lac repressor encoded by lacI
   5597..5627    -  promoter       lac promoter: promoter for the E. coli lac operon
   5642..5663    -  protein_bind   CAP binding site: CAP binding activates transcription in the presence of cAMP. E. coli catabolite activator protein
   5676..5768    -  CDS            lacI (fragment): lac repressor; lacI; The lac repressor binds to the lac operator to inhibit transcription in E. coli. This inhibition can be relieved by adding lactose or isopropyl-β-D-thiogalactopyranoside (IPTG).
   5951..6539    -  rep_origin     ori: high-copy-number ColE1/pMB1/pBR322/pUC origin of replication
   6710..7570    -  CDS            AmpR: β-lactamase; bla; confers resistance to ampicillin, carbenicillin, and related antibiotics
   7571..7675    -  promoter       AmpR promoter: bla
   7712..8215    +  misc_feature   CEN/ARS: S. cerevisiae CEN6 centromere fused to an autonomously replicating sequence
   8283..35      +  CDS            rop (fragment) (across the origin): Rop protein, which maintains plasmids at low copy number; rop
>Addgene plasmid #162869 | pFBP-4_1m.mutant | addgene full sequence | sequence record 323177 | Addgene NGS Result
TCGCGCGTTTCGGTGATGACGGTGAAAACCTCTGACACATGCAGCTCCCGGAGACGGTCACAGCTTGTCT
GTAAGCGGATGCCGGGAGCAGACAAGCCCGTCAGGGCGCGTCAGCGGGTGTTGGCGGGGGTCGGGGCTGG
CTTAACTATGCGGCATCAGAGCAGATTGTACTGAGAGTGCACCATACCACCTTTTCAATTCATCATTTTT
TTTTTATTCTTTTTTTTGATTTCGGTTTCCTTGAAATTTTTTTGATTCGGTAATCTCCGAACAGAAGGAA
GAACGAAGGAAGGAGCACAGACTTAGATTGGTATATATACGCATATGTAGTGTTGAAGAAACATGAAATT
GCCCAGTATTCTTAACCCAACTGCACAGAACAAAAACCTGCAGGAAACGAAGATAAATCATGTCGAAAGC
TACATATAAGGAACGTGCTGCTACTCATCCTAGTCCTGTTGCTGCCAAGCTATTTAATATCATGCACGAA
AAGCAAACAAACTTGTGTGCTTCATTGGATGTTCGTACCACCAAGGAATTACTGGAGTTAGTTGAAGCAT
TAGGTCCCAAAATTTGTTTACTAAAAACACATGTGGATATCTTGACTGATTTTTCCATGGAGGGCACAGT
TAAGCCGCTAAAGGCATTATCCGCCAAGTACAATTTTTTACTCTTCGAAGACAGAAAATTTGCTGACATT
GGTAATACAGTCAAATTGCAGTACTCTGCGGGTGTATACAGAATAGCAGAATGGGCAGACATTACGAATG
CACACGGTGTGGTGGGCCCAGGTATTGTTAGCGGTTTGAAGCAGGCGGCAGAAGAAGTAACAAAGGAACC
TAGAGGCCTTTTGATGTTAGCAGAATTGTCATGCAAGGGCTCCCTATCTACTGGAGAATATACTAAGGGT
ACTGTTGACATTGCGAAGAGCGACAAAGATTTTGTTATCGGCTTTATTGCTCAAAGAGACATGGGTGGAA
GAGATGAAGGTTACGATTGGTTGATTATGACACCCGGTGTGGGTTTAGATGACAAGGGAGACGCATTGGG
TCAACAGTATAGAACCGTGGATGATGTGGTCTCTACAGGATCTGACATTATTATTGTTGGAAGAGGACTA
TTTGCAAAGGGAAGGGATGCTAAGGTAGAGGGTGAACGTTACAGAAAAGCAGGCTGGGAAGCATATTTGA
GAAGATGCGGCCAGCAAAACTAAAAAACTGTATTATAAGTAAATGCATGTATACTAAACTCACAAATTAG
AGCTTCAATTTAATTATATCAGTTATTACCCTATGCGGTGTGAAATACCGCACAGATGCGTAAGGAGAAA
ATACCGCATCAGGAAATTGTAAGCGTTAATATTTTGTTAAAATTCGCGTTAAATTTTTGTTAAATCAGCT
CATTTTTTAACCAATAGGCCGAAATCGGCAAAATCCCTTATAAATCAAAAGAATAGACCGAGATAGGGT
[37 nt withheld, positions 1470-1506]
AAAGAACGTGGACTCCAACGTCAAAGG
[49 nt withheld, positions 1534-1582]
T
[91 nt withheld, positions 1584-1674]
G
[124 nt withheld, positions 1676-1799]
CCATTCGCCATTCAGGCTGCGCAACTGTTGGGAAGGGCGATCGGTGCGGGCCTCTTCGCTATTACGCCAG
CTGGCGAAAGGGGGATGTGCTGCAAGGCGATTAAGTTGGGTAACGCCAGGGTTTTCCCAGTCACGACGTT
GTAAAACGACGGCCAGTGAATTGTAATACGACTCACTATAGGGCGAATTGGAGCTCATAGCTTCAAAATG
TTTCTACTCCTTTTTTACTCTTCCAGATTTTCTCGGACTCCGCGCATCGCCGTACCACTTCAAAACACCC
AAGCACAGCATACTAAATTTCCCCTCTTTCTTCCTCTAGGGTGTCGTTAATTACCCGTACTAAAGGTTTG
GAAAAGAAAAAAGAGACCGCCTCGTTTCTTTTTCTTCGTCGAAAAAGGCAATAAAAATTTTTATCACGTT
TCTTTTTCTTGAAAATTTTTTTTTGATTTTTTTCTCTTTCGATGACCTCCCATTGATATTTAAGTTAATA
AACGGTCTTCAATTTCTCAAGTTTCAGTTTCATTTTTCTTGTTCTATTACAACTTTTTTTACTTCTTGCT
CATTAGAAAGAAAGCATAGCAATCTAATCTAAGTTTTGCCGCGGGAAATAATGTCTATGGTTAGTAAAGG
AGAAGAAAATAACATGGCAATCATTAAGGAGTTCATGAGATTCAAAGTTCACATGGAAGGTTCTGTAAAT
GGACATGAATTTGAAATAGAAGGTGAAGGAGAAGGAAGGCCTTATGAAGGAACCCAAACCGCGAAGCTAA
AAGTTACTAAGGGTGGCCCATTACCATTTGCATGGGATATCCTTAGCCCTCAATTCATGTATGGGTCAAA
GGCTTATGTCAAGCACCCCGCCGACATTCCAGACTATCTAAAGTTATCTTTTCCCGAAGGGTTTAAGTGG
GAGCGTGTGATGAACTTCGAAGACGGTGGCGTGGTAACAGTGACTCAGGATTCGTCCCTGCAAGATGGTG
AATTTATCTACAAAGTCAAATTAAGAGGAACTAACTTTCCATCTGACGGCCCGGTTATGCAAAAAAAGAC
AATGGGCTGGGAGGCCTCCTCAGAACGAATGTACCCTGAAGATGGTGCCTTGAAGGGTGAGATTAAACAA
AGATTGAAATTGAAAGATGGTGGACATTATGACGCTGAGGTTAAAACGACATACAAAGCTAAGAAACCTG
TCCAGCTCCCAGGTGCTTACAATGTAAATATAAAACTTGATATTACATCACATAATGAAGATTATACGAT
AGTTGAACAATACGAAAGGGCTGAGGGGAGACATAGTACTGGTGGCATGGATGAACTATACAAATAATAA
GCGGCCGCGAGGGCCGCATCATGTAATTAGTTATGTCACGCTTACATTCACGCCCTCCCCCCACATCCGC
TCTAACCGAAAAGGAAGGAGTTAGACAACCTGAAGTCTAGGTCCCTATTTATTTTTTTATAGTTATGTTA
GTATTAAGAACGTTATTTATATTTCAAATTTTTCTTTTTTTTCTGTACAGACGCGTGTACGCATGTAACA
TTATACTGAAAACCTTGCTTGAGAAGGTTTTGGGACGCTCGAAGGCTTTAATTTGCGGCCTCTAGACGCC
TTGAGCCTGGCGAACAGTTCGGCTGGCGCGAGCCCCTGATGCTCTTCGTCCAGATCATCCTGATCGACAA
GACCGGCTTCCATCCGAGTACGTGCTCGCTCGATGCGATGTTTCGCTTGGTGGTCGAATGGGCAGGTAGC
CGGATCAAGCGTATGCAGCCGCCGCATTGCATCAGCCATGATGGATACTTTCTCGGCAGGAGCAAGGTGA
GATGACAGGAGATCCTGCCCCGGCACTTCGCCCAATAGCAGCCAGTCCCTTCCCGCTTCAGTGACAACGT
CGAGCACAGCTGCGCAAGGAACGCCCGTCGTGGCCAGCCACGATAGCCGCGCTGCCTCGTCCTGCAGTTC
ATTCAGGGCACCGGACAGGTCGGTCTTGACAAAAAGAACCGGGCGCCCCTGCGCTGACAGCCGGAACACG
GCGGCATCAGAGCAGCCGATTGTCTGTTGTGCCCAGTCATAGCCGAATAGCCTCTCCACCCAAGCGGCCG
GAGAACCTGCGTGCAATCCATCTTGTTCAATCATGCGAAACGATCCTCATCCTGTCATCGATAGCTTCAA
AATGTTTCTACTCCTTTTTTACTCTTCCAGATTTTCTCGGACTCCGCGCATCGCCGTACCACTTCAAAAC
ACCCAAGCACAGCATACTAAATTTCCCCTCTTTCTTCCTCTAGGGTGTCGTTAATTACCCGTACTAAAGG
TTTGGAAAAGAAAAAAGAGACCGCCTCGTTTCTTTTTCTTCGTCGAAAAAGGCAATAAAAATTTTTATCA
CGTTTCTTTTTCTTGAAAATTTTTTTTTGATTTTTTTCTCTTTCGATGACCTCCCATTGATATTTAAGTT
AATAAACGGTCTTCAATTTCTCAAGTTTCAGTTTCATTTTTCTTGTTCTATTACAACTTTTTTTACTTCT
TGCTCATTAGAAAGAAAGCATAGCAATCTAATCTAAGTTTTGGGATCCCCCGGGCTGCAGGAATTCGATA
TCAAGCTTGGAGATCTAAAAGAAATAATGTCTAAAGGTGAAGAATTATTCACTGGTGTTGTCCCAATTTT
GGTTGAATTAGATGGTGATGTTAATGGTCACAAATTTTCTGTCTCCGGTGAAGGTGAAGGTGATGCTACT
TACGGTAAATTGACCTTAAAATTTATTTGTACTACTGGTAAATTGCCAGTTCCATGGCCAACCTTAGTCA
CTACTTTCGGTTATGGTGTTCAATGTTTTGCGAGATACCCAGATCATATGAAACAACATGACTTTTTCAA
GTCTGCCATGCCAGAAGGTTATGTTCAAGAAAGAACTATTTTTTTCAAAGATGACGGTAACTACAAGACC
AGAGCTGAAGTCAAGTTTGAAGGTGATACCTTAGTTAATAGAATCGAATTAAAAGGTATTGATTTTAAAG
AAGATGGTAACATTTTAGGTCACAAATTGGAATACAACTATAACTCTCACAATGTTTACATCATGGCTGA
CAAACAAAAGAATGGTATCAAAGTTAACTTCAAAATTAGACACAACATTGAAGATGGTTCTGTTCAATTA
GCTGACCATTATCAACAAAATACTCCAATTGGTGATGGTCCAGTCTTGTTACCAGACAACCATTACTTAT
CCACTCAATCTGCCTTATCCAAAGATCCAAACGAAAAGAGAGACCACATGGTCTTGTTAGAATTTGTTAC
TGCTGCTGGTATTATCCATGGTATGGATGAATTGTACAAATAAAGCCTAGGAAACAAACAAAGCTGTCAC
GGAGTGGGGTTCCGGTCTGATGAGATCCTCATGTGAACTGCTGTCGCTGAGGATCGAAACAGCAAAAAGA
AAAATAAAAACTCGAGCCTCGAGAGGGCGCGCCACTTCTAAATAAGCGAATTTCTTATGATTTATGATTT
TTATTATTAAATAAGTTATAAAAAAAATAAGTGTATACAAATTTTAAAGTGACTCTTAGGTTTTAAAACG
AAAATTCTTATTCTTGAGTAACTCTTTCCTGTAGGTCAGGTTGCTTTCTCAGGTATAGTATGAGGTCGCT
CTTATTGACCACACCTCTACCGGCAGATCCGCTAGGGATAACAGGGTAATATAGGTACCAGCTTTTGTTC
CCTTTAGTGAGGGTTAATTTCGAGCTTGGCGTAATCATGGTCATAGCTGTTTCCTGTGTGAAATTGTTAT
CCGCTCACAATTCCACACAACATACGAGCCGGAAGCATAAAGTGTAAAGCCTGGGGTGCCTAATGAGTGA
GCTAACTCACATTAATTGCGTTGCGCTCACTGCCCGCTTTCCAGTCGGGAAACCTGTCGTGCCAGCTGCA
TTAATGAATCGGCCAACGCGCGGGGAGAGGCGGTTTGCGTATTGGGCGCTCTTCCGCTTCCTCGCTCACT
GACTCGCTGCGCTCGGTCGTTCGGCTGCGGCGAGCGGTATCAGCTCACTCAAAGGCGGTAATACGGTTAT
CCACAGAATCAGGGGATAACGCAGGAAAGAACATGTGAGCAAAAGGCCAGCAAAAGGCCAGGAACCGTAA
AAAGGCCGCGTTGCTGGCGTTTTTCCATAGGCTCCGCCCCCCTGACGAGCATCACAAAAATCGACGCTCA
AGTCAGAGGTGGCGAAACCCGACAGGACTATAAAGATACCAGGCGTTTCCCCCTGGAAGCTCCCTCGTGC
GCTCTCCTGTTCCGACCCTGCCGCTTACCGGATACCTGTCCGCCTTTCTCCCTTCGGGAAGCGTGGCGCT
TTCTCATAGCTCACGCTGTAGGTATCTCAGTTCGGTGTAGGTCGTTCGCTCCAAGCTGGGCTGTGTGCAC
GAACCCCCCGTTCAGCCCGACCGCTGCGCCTTATCCGGTAACTATCGTCTTGAGTCCAACCCGGTAAGAC
ACGACTTATCGCCACTGGCAGCAGCCACTGGTAACAGGATTAGCAGAGCGAGGTATGTAGGCGGTGCTAC
AGAGTTCTTGAAGTGGTGGCCTAACTACGGCTACACTAGAAGAACAGTATTTGGTATCTGCGCTCTGCTG
AAGCCAGTTACCTTCGGAAAAAGAGTTGGTAGCTCTTGATCCGGCAAACAAACCACCGCTGGTAGCGGTG
GTTTTTTTGTTTGCAAGCAGCAGATTACGCGCAGAAAAAAAGGATCTCAAGAAGATCCTTTGATCTTTTC
TACGGGGTCTGACGCTCAGTGGAACGAAAACTCACGTTAAGGGATTTTGGTCATGAGATTATCAAAAAGG
ATCTTCACCTAGATCCTTTTAAATTAAAAATGAAGTTTTAAATCAATCTAAAGTATATATGAGTAAACTT
GGTCTGACAGTTACCAATGCTTAATCAGTGAGGCACCTATCTCAGCGATCTGTCTATTTCGTTCATCCAT
AGTTGCCTGACTCCCCGTCGTGTAGATAACTACGATACGGGAGGGCTTACCATCTGGCCCCAGTGCTGCA
ATGATACCGCGAGACCCACGCTCACCGGCTCCAGATTTATCAGCAATAAACCAGCCAGCCGGAAGGGCCG
AGCGCAGAAGTGGTCCTGCAACTTTATCCGCCTCCATCCAGTCTATTAATTGTTGCCGGGAAGCTAGAGT
AAGTAGTTCGCCAGTTAATAGTTTGCGCAACGTTGTTGCCATTGCTACAGGCATCGTGGTGTCACGCTCG
TCGTTTGGTATGGCTTCATTCAGCTCCGGTTCCCAACGATCAAGGCGAGTTACATGATCCCCCATGTTGT
GCAAAAAAGCGGTTAGCTCCTTCGGTCCTCCGATCGTTGTCAGAAGTAAGTTGGCCGCAGTGTTATCACT
CATGGTTATGGCAGCACTGCATAATTCTCTTACTGTCATGCCATCCGTAAGATGCTTTTCTGTGACTGGT
GAGTACTCAACCAAGTCATTCTGAGAATAGTGTATGCGGCGACCGAGTTGCTCTTGCCCGGCGTCAATAC
GGGATAATACCGCGCCACATAGCAGAACTTTAAAAGTGCTCATCATTGGAAAACGTTCTTCGGGGCGAAA
ACTCTCAAGGATCTTACCGCTGTTGAGATCCAGTTCGATGTAACCCACTCGTGCACCCAACTGATCTTCA
GCATCTTTTACTTTCACCAGCGTTTCTGGGTGAGCAAAAACAGGAAGGCAAAATGCCGCAAAAAAGGGAA
TAAGGGCGACACGGAAATGTTGAATACTCATACTCTTCCTTTTTCAATATTATTGAAGCATTTATCAGGG
TTATTGTCTCATGAGCGGATACATATTTGAATGTATTTAGAAAAATAAACAAATAGGGGTTCCGCGCACA
TTTCCCCGAAAAGTGCCACCTGGGTCCTTTTCATCACGTGCTATAAAAATAATTATAATTTAAATTTTTT
AATATAAATATATAAATTAAAAATAGAAAGTAAAAAAAGAAATTAAAGAAAAAATAGTTTTTGTTTTCCG
AAGATGTAAAAGACTCTAGGGGGATCGCCAACAAATACTACCTTTTATCTTGCTCTTCCTGCTCTCAGGT
ATTAATGCCGAATTGTTTCATCTTGTCTGTGTAGAAGACCACACACGAAAATCCTGTGATTTTACATTTT
ACTTATCGTTAATCGAATGTATATCTATTTAATCTGCTTTTCTTGTCTAATAAATATATATGTAAAGTAC
GCTTTTTGTTGAAATTTTTTAAACCTTTGTTTATTTTTTTTTCTTCATTCCGTAACTCTTCTACCTTCTT
TATTTACTTTCTAAAATCCAAATACAAAACATAAAAATAAATAAACACAGAGTAAATTCCCAAATTATTC
CATCATTAAAAGATACGAGGCGCGTGTAAGTTACAGGCAAGCGATCCGTCTAAGAAACCATTATTATCAT
GACATTAACCTATAAAAATAGGCGTATCACGAGGCCCTTTCGTC
